>Addgene plasmid #44210 | pUASp-Flag-Myc-Qin-Tudor-attB | addgene partial sequence | sequence record 98668 | pUASp-5 5'-GGCAAGGGTCGAGTCGATAG-3'
TTAATTCAGTGCACGTTTGCTTGTTGAGAGGAAAGGTTGTGTGCGGACGAATTTTTTTTTGAAAACCGGT
GATAGAGCCTGAACCAGAAAAGATAAAAGAAGGCTATACCAGTGGGAGTACACAAACAGAGCTAAGTTTG
AATAGTAAAAAAAATCATTTATGTAAACAATAACGTGACTGTGCGTTAGGTCCTGTTCATTGATCGAGGC
CTGTCTAGAGAAGCTTGTTCGAATCTCGAGTGCGCGCTTCCGGAGGTATACACCTAGGCGGTACCACTGC
AGTGAATTCGGAGCTCCGCCACCATGGACTACAAAGACCATGACGGTGATTATAAAGATCATGACATCGA
TTACAAGGATGACGATGACAAGCACCGGTTGAGCTCCGCCACCATGGAGCAAAAGCTCATTTCTGAAGAG
GACTTGAATGAAATGGAGCAAAAGCTCATTTCTGAAGAGGACTTGAATGAAATGGAGCAAAAGCTCATTT
CTGAAGAGGACTTGAATGAAATGGAGCAAAAGCTCATTTCTGAAGAGGACTTGAATGAAATGGAGCAAAA
GCTCATTTCTGAAGAGGACTTGAATGAAATGGAGAGCTTGGGCGACCTCACCATGGAGCAAAAGCTCATT
TC
