>Addgene plasmid #44210 | pUASp-Flag-Myc-Qin-Tudor-attB | addgene partial sequence | sequence record 98670 | pUASp-3 5'-AGGTTTAACCAGGGGATGCT-3'
ATGTTTACTCTTGACCATGGGTTTAGGTATAATGTTATCAAGCTCCTCGAGTTAACGTTACGTTAACGTT
AACGTTCGAGGTCGACTCTAGCTTACGTCACCACTTTGTACAAGAAAGCTGGGTCTTATGATTTTTTCAG
GAACATCCAATTTTCACATAAAGATTGATACACTAGCTTTTTTTCGTGCCTGTTCTCGTAAAGTTCCACT
TCGATGAGATCAGCGTCGCAATTAGGGCGGTTGGGGTAATAGTTGAGAGGATAGTGTACCCGGGCGAAAA
CCAGCGGATGCTGGCAGAGGCAAGCCTGCAGTGCCTGGCGCACCGATTTTTCTTTAAAACTCTTGTTTCT
CTTAATGCCGTGCAATTTGACGCAGAACGATCGCAACGGGAACATGAACAACTGACTGGGCATTACTTTT
AGGTGGTTAAACGAAACTTTTTCGGTGTCATGGAAATCAATGTAGAATACTGTGACTTGCTCACTGGTTG
GAGACAGGATTGGTGAAATCTCCTTGATATTGGCCCTGTACCACTGCTTGTCTCTCGAATAGCGGGCCAG
ACACAAGTCGCCTACCTTCGGCTCCATCAGCGGTTCCGCGTCCTTGATCAAAGTGCTCGTCTCCTGGATC
AGGCTGATTTCATGCTTTGTGAACTCCGAGAGACATGGGGCTATCTGCAACTCCGTGTCCGACAGTACAT
TGTCCACTGTGCAGTAGAACTCTTTTACTCCGTTCGGAAGGCTCA
