>Addgene plasmid #44210 | pUASp-Flag-Myc-Qin-Tudor-attB | addgene partial sequence | sequence record 99143 | pXN-FBLWLF-5 5'-CAGTGCACGTTTGCTTGTTGA-3'
TTTTTTTTTGAAACCGGTGATAGAGCCTGAACCAGAAAAGATAAAAGAAGGCTATACCAGCTGGGAGTAC
ACAAACAGAGTAAGTTTGAATAGTAAAAAAAATCATTTATGTAAACAATAACGTGACTGTGCGTTAGGTC
CTGTTCATTGATCGAGGCCTGTCTAGAGAAGCTTGTTCGAATCTCGAGTGCGCGCTTCCGGAGGTATACA
CCTAGGCGGTACCACTGCAGTGAATTCGGAGCTCCGCCACCATGGACTACAAAGACCATGACGGTGATTA
TAAAGATCATGACATCGATTACAAGGATGACGATGACAAGCACCGGTTGAGCTCCGCCACCATGGAGCAA
AAGCTCATTTCTGAAGAGGACTTGAATGAAATGGAGCAAAAGCTCATTTCTGAAGAGGACTTGAATGAAA
TGGAGCAAAAGCTCATTTCTGAAGAGGACTTGAATGAAATGGAGCAAAAGCTCATTTCTGAAGAGGACTT
GAATGAAATGGAGCAAAAGCTCATTTCTGAAGAGGACTTGAATGAAATGGAGAGCTTGGGCGACCTCACC
ATGGAGCAAAAGCTCATTTCTGAAGAGGACTTGAATCACCGGTATACAAGTTTGTACAAAAAAGCAGGCT
TCGTGGTTCAACGGGCCAAACAAAAACTAAACGACTATGCCACCGAAACGTTGGCCAGCATTTCGAAGCG
ATTTTCCCACCTGCACGGCCTTCTCCAGGTGGCCGAGCTGCAGGTCATTGAGAAGCTGCGCGAGTCCAGT
TTGCCACCACAATTGAAACTCAACGAAGCCATGGGCCAGCTAAGTGGCTACGAAACTGTCATCGAGCGAT
TAACAAAAGAGTTTAAACAG
