[The description below was written by a language model from this plasmid's Addgene catalogue record.]
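Description:
pUASp-Flag-Myc-Qin-Tudor-attB is a Drosophila transformation plasmid built on the pUASp-FMW backbone, a Gateway destination-type vector, with the insert introduced by Gateway recombination cloning. It is propagated in E. coli as a high-copy plasmid under ampicillin selection. No feature table accompanies the record, so the bacterial origin, any fly transformation marker and the exact arrangement of elements are not stated. The "attB" in the name suggests that the plasmid carries a phiC31 integrase attachment site for site-specific integration into attP landing sites in the fly genome, but this is inferred from the name only.

The payload is a truncated version of the D. melanogaster gene qin (also known as kumo). It lacks amino acids 1–274, which removes the N-terminal E3 ligase domain and leaves the Tudor-domain portion of the protein. Flag and Myc epitope tags are fused in tandem to the N terminus of the insert, allowing detection or immunoprecipitation with standard antibodies. As the backbone name indicates, expression is driven by the UASp promoter, a GAL4-responsive element designed to work in the female germline as well as in somatic tissue. The transgene is therefore silent until crossed to a GAL4 driver line, which gives tissue-specific control of expression.

Qin is described in the associated publication as a protein with both E3 ligase and Tudor domains that is required for heterotypic piRNA Ping-Pong amplification. This construct is suited to domain-function analysis in transgenic flies, for example testing whether the Tudor domains alone can localise properly or rescue qin mutant phenotypes without the E3 ligase domain.
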