Addgene plasmid #44210: pUASp-Flag-Myc-Qin-Tudor-attB
Depositing lab: Phillip Zamore. Depositing organization: University of Massachusetts, Worcester. Publication: Heterotypic piRNA Ping-Pong requires qin, a protein with both E3 ligase and Tudor domains. Zhang Z, Xu J, Koppetsch BS, Wang J, Tipping C, Ma S, Weng Z, Theurkauf WE, Zamore PD. Mol Cell. 2011 Nov 18;44(4):572-84. doi: 10.1016/j.molcel.2011.10.011. PubMed 22099305.
Backbone
  Vector backbone: pUASp-FMW
  Vector type: Fly transformation
Growth in bacteria
  Bacterial resistance: Ampicillin, 100 μg/mL
  Growth temperature: 37°C
  Growth strain: Top10
  Copy number: High Copy
Gene/Insert
  Gene/Insert name: Qin-Tudor-domain
  Species: D. melanogaster (fly)
  Mutation: lacks E3 domain on N-term (del aa1-274)
  Entrez Gene: qin (a.k.a. Dmel_CG43726, CG14303, CG14306, CG43726, Dmel\CG43726, Dmel_CG14303, Dmel_CG14306, kumo)
  Tag / fusion protein: Flag (N terminal on insert); Myc (N terminal on insert)
  Cloning method: Gateway Cloning
  Sequencing primers: 5′ pUASp-5; 3′ pUASp-3
Terms and licenses: Academic/Nonprofit Terms; Industry Terms: Not Available to Industry
How to cite: pUASp-Flag-Myc-Qin-Tudor-attB was a gift from Phillip Zamore (Addgene plasmid # 44210 ; http://n2t.net/addgene:44210 ; RRID:Addgene_44210)
